Addgene plasmid #10678: pBabe HcRed Ras
Depositing lab: William Hahn. Depositing organization: Dana-Farber Cancer Institute. Publication: Transformation of human and murine fibroblasts without viral oncoproteins. Boehm JS, Hession MT, Bulmer SE, Hahn WC. Mol Cell Biol. 2005 Aug . 25(15):6464-74. 10.1128/MCB.25.15.6464-6474.2005 PubMed 16024784.
Backbone
  Vector backbone: pBabe HcRed
  Backbone size w/o insert (bp): 5100
  Vector type: Mammalian Expression, Retroviral
  Selectable markers: HcRed
Growth in bacteria
  Bacterial resistance: Ampicillin, 100 μg/mL
  Growth temperature: 37°C
  Growth strain: DH5alpha
  Copy number: High Copy
Gene/Insert
  Gene/Insert name: Hras V12 (alt names: v-Ha-ras; Hras)
  Species: H. sapiens (human)
  Insert size (bp): 1200
  Mutation: G12V, constitutively active
  Entrez Gene: HRAS (a.k.a. C-BAS/HAS, C-H-RAS, C-HA-RAS1, CTLO, H-RASIDX, HAMSV, HRAS1, RASH1, p21ras)
  Cloning method: Restriction Enzyme; 5′ cloning site SnaBI (not destroyed); 3′ cloning site SnaBI (not destroyed)
  Sequencing primers: 5′ pBabe5
Terms and licenses: Academic/Nonprofit Terms; Industry Terms: Not Available to Industry
Depositor comments: pBabe-puro-Ras was digested with ClaI, blunted and purified. Linearized vector was digested with HindIII, releasing the 5.6kb vector piece. pcDNA-HcRed was digested with HindIII and PmeI, and the 700bp piece containing HcRed was ligated into pBabe.
How to cite: pBabe HcRed Ras was a gift from William Hahn (Addgene plasmid # 10678 ; http://n2t.net/addgene:10678 ; RRID:Addgene_10678)
