[The description below was written by a language model from this plasmid's Addgene catalogue record.]
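Description:
pBabe HcRed Ras is a retroviral mammalian expression plasmid built on the pBabe HcRed backbone (about 5.1 kb without insert) and carrying a roughly 1.2 kb human HRAS insert with the G12V substitution, the classic constitutively active, oncogenic form of the small GTPase. The insert sits in the SnaBI cloning site, which is retained on both sides. In bacteria the plasmid is maintained as a high-copy replicon under ampicillin selection. No feature table accompanies the record, so the promoters, the origin and the viral elements are not explicitly listed. pBabe vectors are generally Moloney murine leukemia virus-based, with LTRs flanking a packaging signal so that the transcript can be packaged into retroviral particles in a suitable packaging cell line and stably integrated into dividing target cells. In this family the 5′ LTR normally drives the inserted gene and a separate internal promoter drives the marker.

The distinguishing feature of this version is its marker. According to the depositor's notes, it was derived from pBabe-puro-Ras by excising the fragment between the HindIII and ClaI sites and ligating in an approximately 700 bp HcRed fragment taken from a pcDNA-HcRed plasmid. The name and the listed marker imply that this swap replaced the puromycin resistance cassette. HcRed, a far-red fluorescent protein, therefore serves as the selectable marker, so transduced cells are identified or sorted by fluorescence rather than by drug resistance. This is convenient when several retroviral constructs must be combined in the same cells and drug markers are already in use. The associated publication concerns transformation of human and murine fibroblasts without viral oncoproteins, consistent with use of this construct to deliver activated Ras in cell transformation experiments.
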