>Addgene plasmid #10678 | pBabe HcRed Ras | addgene partial sequence | sequence record 17568 | 10678 with pBABE 5'
TGTGGTGGTCAGCTTGGGGGGCAGGGCCGGGGCCGAGCGATGACGGAATATAAGCTGGTGGTGGTGGGCG
CCGTCGGTGTGGGCAAGAGTGCGCTGACCATCCAGCTGATCCAGAACCATTTTGTGGACGAATACGACCC
CACTATAGAGGATTCCTACCGGAAGCAGGTGGTCATTGATGGGGAGACGTGCCTGTTGGACATCCTGGAT
ACCGCCGGCCAGGAGGAGTACAGCGCCATGCGGGACCAGTACATGCGCACCGGGGAGGGCTTCCTGTGTG
TGTTTGCCATCAACAACACCAAGTCTTTTGAGGACATCCACCAGTACAGGGAGCAGATCAAACGGGTGAA
GGACTCGGATGACGTGCCCATGGTGCTGGTGGGGAACAAGTGTGACCTGGCTGCACGCACTGTGGAATCT
CGGCAGGCTCAGGACCTCGCCCGAAGCTACGGCATCCCCTACATCGAGACCTCGGCCAAGACCCGGCAGG
GAGTGGAGGATGCCTTCTACACGTTGGTGCGTGAGATCCGGCAGCACAAGCTGCGGAAGCTGAACCCTCC
TGATGAGAGTGGCCCCGGCTGCATGAGCTGCAAGTGTGTGCTCTCCTGACGCAGCACAAGCTCAGGACAT
GGAGGTGCCGGATGCAGGAAGGAGGTGCAGACGGAAGGAGGAGGAAGGAAGGACGGAAGCAAGGAAGGAA
GGAAGGGCTGCTGGAGCCCAGTCACCCCCCAAGCTGTAGGAATTCGCCAGCACAGTGGTCGACCCTGTGG
AATGTGTGTCANTTAGGGTGTGGAAAGTCCCCAGGCTCCCCAGCAGGCAGAAGTATGCAAAGCATGCATC
TCAATTA
